>Addgene plasmid #113413 | pCMV-hA3D-BE3 | addgene full sequence | sequence record 217329 | Addgene NGS Result
GTATCTGCTCCCTGCTTGTGTGTTGGAGGTCGCTGAGTAGTGCGCGAGCAAAATTTAAGCTACAACAAGG
CAAGGCTTGACCGACAATTGCATGAAGAATCTGCTTAGGGTTAGGCGTTTTGCGCTGCTTCGCGATGTAC
GGGCCAGATATACGCGTTGACATTGATTATTGACTAGTTATTAATAGTAATCAATTACGGGGTCATTAGT
TCATAGCCCATATATGGAGTTCCGCGTTACATAACTTACGGTAAATGGCCCGCCTGGCTGACCGCCCAAC
GACCCCCGCCCATTGACGTCAATAATGACGTATGTTCCCATAGTAACGCCAATAGGGACTTTCCATTGAC
GTCAATGGGTGGAGTATTTACGGTAAACTGCCCACTTGGCAGTACATCAAGTGTATCATATGCCAAGTAC
GCCCCCTATTGACGTCAATGACGGTAAATGGCCCGCCTGGCATTATGCCCAGTACATGACCTTATGGGAC
TTTCCTACTTGGCAGTACATCTACGTATTAGTCATCGCTATTACCATGGTGATGCGGTTTTGGCAGTACA
TCAATGGGCGTGGATAGCGGTTTGACTCACGGGGATTTCCAAGTCTCCACCCCATTGACGTCAATGGGAG
TTTGTTTTGGCACCAAAATCAACGGGACTTTCCAAAATGTCGTAACAACTCCGCCCCATTGACGCAAATG
GGCGGTAGGCGTGTACGGTGGGAGGTCTATATAAGCAGAGCTGGTTTAGTGAACCGTCAGATCCGCTAGA
GATCCGCGGCCGCTAATACGACTCACTATAGGGAGAGCCGCCACCATGAATCCACAGATCAGAAATCCGA
TGGAGCGGATGTATCGAGACACATTCTACGACAACTTTGAAAACGAACCCATCCTCTATGGTCGGAGCTA
CACTTGGCTGTGCTATGAAGTGAAAATAAAGAGGGGCCGCTCAAATCTCCTTTGGGACACAGGGGTCTTT
CGAGGCCCGGTACTACCCAAACGTCAGTCGAATCACAGGCAGGAGGTGTATTTCCGGTTTGAGAACCACG
CAGAAATGTGCTTCTTATCTTGGTTCTGTGGCAACCGACTGCCTGCTAACAGGCGCTTCCAGATCACCTG
GTTTGTATCATGGAACCCCTGCCTGCCCTGTGTGGTGAAGGTGACCAAATTCTTGGCTGAGCACCCCAAT
GTCACCCTGACCATCTCTGCCGCCCGCCTCTACTACTACCGGGATAGAGATTGGCGGTGGGTGCTCCTCA
GGCTGCATAAGGCAGGGGCCCGTGTGAAGATCATGGACTATGAAGACTTTGCATACTGCTGGGAAAACTT
TGTGTGCAATGAAGGTCAGCCATTCATGCCTTGGTACAAATTCGATGACAATTATGCATCCCTGCACCGC
ACGCTAAAGGAGATTCTCAGAAACCCGATGGAGGCAATGTACCCACACATATTCTACTTCCACTTTAAAA
ACCTACTGAAAGCCTGTGGTCGGAACGAAAGCTGGCTGTGCTTCACCATGGAAGTTACAAAGCACCACTC
AGCTGTCTTCCGGAAGAGGGGCGTCTTCCGAAACCAGGTGGATCCTGAGACCCATTGTCATGCAGAAAGG
TGCTTCCTCTCTTGGTTCTGTGACGACATACTGTCTCCTAACACAAACTACGAGGTCACCTGGTACACAT
CTTGGAGCCCTTGCCCAGAGTGTGCAGGGGAGGTGGCCGAGTTCCTGGCCAGGCACAGCAACGTGAATCT
CACCATCTTCACCGCCCGCCTCTGCTACTTCTGGGATACAGATTACCAGGAGGGGCTCTGCAGCCTGAGT
CAGGAAGGGGCCTCCGTGAAGATCATGGGCTACAAAGATTTTGTATCTTGTTGGAAAAACTTTGTGTACA
GTGATGATGAGCCATTCAAGCCTTGGAAGGGACTACAAACCAACTTTCGACTTCTGAAAAGAAGGCTACG
GGAGATTCTCCAGAGCGGCAGCGAGACTCCCGGGACCTCAGAGTCCGCCACACCCGAAAGTGATAAAAAG
TATTCTATTGGTTTAGCCATCGGCACTAATTCCGTTGGATGGGCTGTCATAACCGATGAATACAAAGTAC
CTTCAAAGAAATTTAAGGTGTTGGGGAACACAGACCGTCATTCGATTAAAAAGAATCTTATCGGTGCCCT
CCTATTCGATAGTGGCGAAACGGCAGAGGCGACTCGCCTGAAACGAACCGCTCGGAGAAGGTATACACGT
CGCAAGAACCGAATATGTTACTTACAAGAAATTTTTAGCAATGAGATGGCCAAAGTTGACGATTCTTTCT
TTCACCGTTTGGAAGAGTCCTTCCTTGTCGAAGAGGACAAGAAACATGAACGGCACCCCATCTTTGGAAA
CATAGTAGATGAGGTGGCATATCATGAAAAGTACCCAACGATTTATCACCTCAGAAAAAAGCTAGTTGAC
TCAACTGATAAAGCGGACCTGAGGTTAATCTACTTGGCTCTTGCCCATATGATAAAGTTCCGTGGGCACT
TTCTCATTGAGGGTGATCTAAATCCGGACAACTCGGATGTCGACAAACTGTTCATCCAGTTAGTACAAAC
CTATAATCAGTTGTTTGAAGAGAACCCTATAAATGCAAGTGGCGTGGATGCGAAGGCTATTCTTAGCGCC
CGCCTCTCTAAATCCCGACGGCTAGAAAACCTGATCGCACAATTACCCGGAGAGAAGAAAAATGGGTTGT
TCGGTAACCTTATAGCGCTCTCACTAGGCCTGACACCAAATTTTAAGTCGAACTTCGACTTAGCTGAAGA
TGCCAAATTGCAGCTTAGTAAGGACACGTACGATGACGATCTCGACAATCTACTGGCACAAATTGGAGAT
CAGTATGCGGACTTATTTTTGGCTGCCAAAAACCTTAGCGATGCAATCCTCCTATCTGACATACTGAGAG
TTAATACTGAGATTACCAAGGCGCCGTTATCCGCTTCAATGATCAAAAGGTACGATGAACATCACCAAGA
CTTGACACTTCTCAAGGCCCTAGTCCGTCAGCAACTGCCTGAGAAATATAAGGAAATATTCTTTGATCAG
TCGAAAAACGGGTACGCAGGTTATATTGACGGCGGAGCGAGTCAAGAGGAATTCTACAAGTTTATCAAAC
CCATATTAGAGAAGATGGATGGGACGGAAGAGTTGCTTGTAAAACTCAATCGCGAAGATCTACTGCGAAA
GCAGCGGACTTTCGACAACGGTAGCATTCCACATCAAATCCACTTAGGCGAATTGCATGCTATACTTAGA
AGGCAGGAGGATTTTTATCCGTTCCTCAAAGACAATCGTGAAAAGATTGAGAAAATCCTAACCTTTCGCA
TACCTTACTATGTGGGACCCCTGGCCCGAGGGAACTCTCGGTTCGCATGGATGACAAGAAAGTCCGAAGA
AACGATTACTCCATGGAATTTTGAGGAAGTTGTCGATAAAGGTGCGTCAGCTCAATCGTTCATCGAGAGG
ATGACCAACTTTGACAAGAATTTACCGAACGAAAAAGTATTGCCTAAGCACAGTTTACTTTACGAGTATT
TCACAGTGTACAATGAACTCACGAAAGTTAAGTATGTCACTGAGGGCATGCGTAAACCCGCCTTTCTAAG
CGGAGAACAGAAGAAAGCAATAGTAGATCTGTTATTCAAGACCAACCGCAAAGTGACAGTTAAGCAATTG
AAAGAGGACTACTTTAAGAAAATTGAATGCTTCGATTCTGTCGAGATCTCCGGGGTAGAAGATCGATTTA
ATGCGTCACTTGGTACGTATCATGACCTCCTAAAGATAATTAAAGATAAGGACTTCCTGGATAACGAAGA
GAATGAAGATATCTTAGAAGATATAGTGTTGACTCTTACCCTCTTTGAAGATCGGGAAATGATTGAGGAA
AGACTAAAAACATACGCTCACCTGTTCGACGATAAGGTTATGAAACAGTTAAAGAGGCGTCGCTATACGG
GCTGGGGACGATTGTCGCGGAAACTTATCAACGGGATAAGAGACAAGCAAAGTGGTAAAACTATTCTCGA
TTTTCTAAAGAGCGACGGCTTCGCCAATAGGAACTTTATGCAGCTGATCCATGATGACTCTTTAACCTTC
AAAGAGGATATACAAAAGGCACAGGTTTCCGGACAAGGGGACTCATTGCACGAACATATTGCGAATCTTG
CTGGTTCGCCAGCCATCAAAAAGGGCATACTCCAGACAGTCAAAGTAGTGGATGAGCTAGTTAAGGTCAT
GGGACGTCACAAACCGGAAAACATTGTAATCGAGATGGCACGCGAAAATCAAACGACTCAGAAGGGGCAA
AAAAACAGTCGAGAGCGGATGAAGAGAATAGAAGAGGGTATTAAAGAACTGGGCAGCCAGATCTTAAAGG
AGCATCCTGTGGAAAATACCCAATTGCAGAACGAGAAACTTTACCTCTATTACCTACAAAATGGAAGGGA
CATGTATGTTGATCAGGAACTGGACATAAACCGTTTATCTGATTACGACGTCGATCACATTGTACCCCAA
TCCTTTTTGAAGGACGATTCAATCGACAATAAAGTGCTTACACGCTCGGATAAGAACCGAGGGAAAAGTG
ACAATGTTCCAAGCGAGGAAGTCGTAAAGAAAATGAAGAACTATTGGCGGCAGCTCCTAAATGCGAAACT
GATAACGCAAAGAAAGTTCGATAACTTAACTAAAGCTGAGAGGGGTGGCTTGTCTGAACTTGACAAGGCC
GGATTTATTAAACGTCAGCTCGTGGAAACCCGCCAAATCACAAAGCATGTTGCACAGATACTAGATTCCC
GAATGAATACGAAATACGACGAGAACGATAAGCTGATTCGGGAAGTCAAAGTAATCACTTTAAAGTCAAA
ATTGGTGTCGGACTTCAGAAAGGATTTTCAATTCTATAAAGTTAGGGAGATAAATAACTACCACCATGCG
CACGACGCTTATCTTAATGCCGTCGTAGGGACCGCACTCATTAAGAAATACCCGAAGCTAGAAAGTGAGT
TTGTGTATGGTGATTACAAAGTTTATGACGTCCGTAAGATGATCGCGAAAAGCGAACAGGAGATAGGCAA
GGCTACAGCCAAATACTTCTTTTATTCTAACATTATGAATTTCTTTAAGACGGAAATCACTCTGGCAAAC
GGAGAGATACGCAAACGACCTTTAATTGAAACCAATGGGGAGACAGGTGAAATCGTATGGGATAAGGGCC
GGGACTTCGCGACGGTGAGAAAAGTTTTGTCCATGCCCCAAGTCAACATAGTAAAGAAAACTGAGGTGCA
GACCGGAGGGTTTTCAAAGGAATCGATTCTTCCAAAAAGGAATAGTGATAAGCTCATCGCTCGTAAAAAG
GACTGGGACCCGAAAAAGTACGGTGGCTTCGATAGCCCTACAGTTGCCTATTCTGTCCTAGTAGTGGCAA
AAGTTGAGAAGGGAAAATCCAAGAAACTGAAGTCAGTCAAAGAATTATTGGGGATAACGATTATGGAGCG
CTCGTCTTTTGAAAAGAACCCCATCGACTTCCTTGAGGCGAAAGGTTACAAGGAAGTAAAAAAGGATCTC
ATAATTAAACTACCAAAGTATAGTCTGTTTGAGTTAGAAAATGGCCGAAAACGGATGTTGGCTAGCGCCG
GAGAGCTTCAAAAGGGGAACGAACTCGCACTACCGTCTAAATACGTGAATTTCCTGTATTTAGCGTCCCA
TTACGAGAAGTTGAAAGGTTCACCTGAAGATAACGAACAGAAGCAACTTTTTGTTGAGCAGCACAAACAT
TATCTCGACGAAATCATAGAGCAAATTTCGGAATTCAGTAAGAGAGTCATCCTAGCTGATGCCAATCTGG
ACAAAGTATTAAGCGCATACAACAAGCACAGGGATAAACCCATACGTGAGCAGGCGGAAAATATTATCCA
TTTGTTTACTCTTACCAACCTCGGCGCTCCAGCCGCATTCAAGTATTTTGACACAACGATAGATCGCAAA
CGATACACTTCTACCAAGGAGGTGCTAGACGCGACACTGATTCACCAATCCATCACGGGATTATATGAAA
CTCGGATAGATTTGTCACAGCTTGGGGGTGACTCTGGTGGTTCTACTAATCTGTCAGATATTATTGAAAA
GGAGACCGGTAAGCAACTGGTTATCCAGGAATCCATCCTCATGCTCCCAGAGGAGGTGGAAGAAGTCATT
GGGAACAAGCCGGAAAGCGATATACTCGTGCACACCGCCTACGACGAGAGCACCGACGAGAATGTCATGC
TTCTGACTAGCGACGCCCCTGAATACAAGCCTTGGGCTCTGGTCATACAGGATAGCAACGGTGAGAACAA
GATTAAGATGCTCTCTGGTGGTTCTCCCAAGAAGAAGAGGAAAGTCTAACCGGTCATCATCACCATCACC
ATTGAGTTTAAACCCGCTGATCAGCCTCGACTGTGCCTTCTAGTTGCCAGCCATCTGTTGTTTGCCCCTC
CCCCGTGCCTTCCTTGACCCTGGAAGGTGCCACTCCCACTGTCCTTTCCTAATAAAATGAGGAAATTGCA
TCGCATTGTCTGAGTAGGTGTCATTCTATTCTGGGGGGTGGGGTGGGGCAGGACAGCAAGGGGGAGGATT
GGGAAGACAATAGCAGGCATGCTGGGGATGCGGTGGGCTCTATGGCTTCTGAGGCGGAAAGAACCAGCTG
GGGCTCGATACCGTCGACCTCTAGCTAGAGCTTGGCGTAATCATGGTCATAGCTGTTTCCTGTGTGAAAT
TGTTATCCGCTCACAATTCCACACAACATACGAGCCGGAAGCATAAAGTGTAAAGCCTAGGGTGCCTAAT
GAGTGAGCTAACTCACATTAATTGCGTTGCGCTCACTGCCCGCTTTCCAGTCGGGAAACCTGTCGTGCCA
GCTGCATTAATGAATCGGCCAACGCGCGGGGAGAGGCGGTTTGCGTATTGGGCGCTCTTCCGCTTCCTCG
CTCACTGACTCGCTGCGCTCGGTCGTTCGGCTGCGGCGAGCGGTATCAGCTCACTCAAAGGCGGTAATAC
GGTTATCCACAGAATCAGGGGATAACGCAGGAAAGAACATGTGAGCAAAAGGCCAGCAAAAGGCCAGGAA
CCGTAAAAAGGCCGCGTTGCTGGCGTTTTTCCATAGGCTCCGCCCCCCTGACGAGCATCACAAAAATCGA
CGCTCAAGTCAGAGGTGGCGAAACCCGACAGGACTATAAAGATACCAGGCGTTTCCCCCTGGAAGCTCCC
TCGTGCGCTCTCCTGTTCCGACCCTGCCGCTTACCGGATACCTGTCCGCCTTTCTCCCTTCGGGAAGCGT
GGCGCTTTCTCATAGCTCACGCTGTAGGTATCTCAGTTCGGTGTAGGTCGTTCGCTCCAAGCTGGGCTGT
GTGCACGAACCCCCCGTTCAGCCCGACCGCTGCGCCTTATCCGGTAACTATCGTCTTGAGTCCAACCCGG
TAAGACACGACTTATCGCCACTGGCAGCAGCCACTGGTAACAGGATTAGCAGAGCGAGGTATGTAGGCGG
TGCTACAGAGTTCTTGAAGTGGTGGCCTAACTACGGCTACACTAGAAGAACAGTATTTGGTATCTGCGCT
CTGCTGAAGCCAGTTACCTTCGGAAAAAGAGTTGGTAGCTCTTGATCCGGCAAACAAACCACCGCTGGTA
GCGGTGGTTTTTTTGTTTGCAAGCAGCAGATTACGCGCAGAAAAAAAGGATCTCAAGAAGATCCTTTGAT
CTTTTCTACGGGGTCTGACGCTCAGTGGAACGAAAACTCACGTTAAGGGATTTTGGTCATGAGATTATCA
AAAAGGATCTTCACCTAGATCCTTTTAAATTAAAAATGAAGTTTTAAATCAATCTAAAGTATATATGAGT
AAACTTGGTCTGACAGTTACCAATGCTTAATCAGTGAGGCACCTATCTCAGCGATCTGTCTATTTCGTTC
ATCCATAGTTGCCTGACTCCCCGTCGTGTAGATAACTACGATACGGGAGGGCTTACCATCTGGCCCCAGT
GCTGCAATGATACCGCGAGACCCACGCTCACCGGCTCCAGATTTATCAGCAATAAACCAGCCAGCCGGAA
GGGCCGAGCGCAGAAGTGGTCCTGCAACTTTATCCGCCTCCATCCAGTCTATTAATTGTTGCCGGGAAGC
TAGAGTAAGTAGTTCGCCAGTTAATAGTTTGCGCAACGTTGTTGCCATTGCTACAGGCATCGTGGTGTCA
CGCTCGTCGTTTGGTATGGCTTCATTCAGCTCCGGTTCCCAACGATCAAGGCGAGTTACATGATCCCCCA
TGTTGTGCAAAAAAGCGGTTAGCTCCTTCGGTCCTCCGATCGTTGTCAGAAGTAAGTTGGCCGCAGTGTT
ATCACTCATGGTTATGGCAGCACTGCATAATTCTCTTACTGTCATGCCATCCGTAAGATGCTTTTCTGTG
ACTGGTGAGTACTCAACCAAGTCATTCTGAGAATAGTGTATGCGGCGACCGAGTTGCTCTTGCCCGGCGT
CAATACGGGATAATACCGCGCCACATAGCAGAACTTTAAAAGTGCTCATCATTGGAAAACGTTCTTCGGG
GCGAAAACTCTCAAGGATCTTACCGCTGTTGAGATCCAGTTCGATGTAACCCACTCGTGCACCCAACTGA
TCTTCAGCATCTTTTACTTTCACCAGCGTTTCTGGGTGAGCAAAAACAGGAAGGCAAAATGCCGCAAAAA
AGGGAATAAGGGCGACACGGAAATGTTGAATACTCATACTCTTCCTTTTTCAATATTATTGAAGCATTTA
TCAGGGTTATTGTCTCATGAGCGGATACATATTTGAATGTATTTAGAAAAATAAACAAATAGGGGTTCCG
CGCACATTTCCCCGAAAAGTGCCACCTGACGTCGACGGATCGGGAGATCGATCTCCCGATCCCCTAGGGT
CGACTCTCAGTACAATCTGCTCTGATGCCGCATAGTTAAGCCA
Features (pLannotate 1.2.2; 18 found; start..end, strand, type, name):
    159..538     +  enhancer       CMV enhancer: human cytomegalovirus immediate early enhancer
    539..742     +  promoter       CMV promoter: human cytomegalovirus (CMV) immediate early promoter
    784..802     +  promoter       T7 promoter: promoter for bacteriophage T7 RNA polymerase
    816..1973    +  CDS            APOBEC3D: ABC3D_HUMAN - Also known as APOBEC3DE From Homo sapiens (Human).
   1974..2021    +  CDS            ABE(7.10) (fragment): adenine base editor comprising wild-type E. coli TadA fused to the evolved TadA*(7.10) mutant (Gaudelli et al., 2017)
   2022..6122    +  CDS            Cas9 VQR: Streptococcus pyogenes Cas9 endonuclease with the D1135V/R1335Q/T1337R mutations has an altered recognition specificity for the protospacer adjacent motif (PAM) (Kleinstiver et al., 2015)
   6135..6383    +  CDS            UGI: UNGI_BPPB2 - Experimental evidence at protein level: Swiss-Prot protein existence level 1. This protein binds specifically and reversibly to the host uracil-DNA glycosylase, preventing removal of uracil residues from PBS2 DNA by the host uracil-excision repair system. From Bacillus phage PBS2 (Bacteriophage PBS2).
   6471..6695    +  polyA_signal   bGH poly(A) signal: bovine growth hormone polyadenylation signal
   6699..6720    +  promoter       SV40 promoter (fragment): SV40 enhancer and early promoter
   6725..6741    +  misc_feature   MCS (fragment): pBluescript multiple cloning site
   6790..6806    -  protein_bind   lac operator: The lac repressor binds to the lac operator to inhibit transcription in E. coli. This inhibition can be relieved by adding lactose or isopropyl-β-D-thiogalactopyranoside (IPTG). lac repressor encoded by lacI
   6814..6844    -  promoter       lac promoter: promoter for the E. coli lac operon
   6859..6880    -  protein_bind   CAP binding site: CAP binding activates transcription in the presence of cAMP. E. coli catabolite activator protein
   6893..6985    -  CDS            lacI (fragment): lac repressor; lacI; The lac repressor binds to the lac operator to inhibit transcription in E. coli. This inhibition can be relieved by adding lactose or isopropyl-β-D-thiogalactopyranoside (IPTG).
   7168..7756    -  rep_origin     ori: high-copy-number ColE1/pMB1/pBR322/pUC origin of replication
   7927..8787    -  CDS            AmpR: β-lactamase; bla; confers resistance to ampicillin, carbenicillin, and related antibiotics
   8788..8892    -  promoter       AmpR promoter: bla
   8963..4       -  misc_feature   bom (fragment) (across the origin): basis of mobility region from pBR322
