[The description below was written by a language model from this plasmid's Addgene catalogue record and pLannotate feature annotations shown in this document.]
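Description:
pCMV-hA3D-BE3 is a mammalian expression plasmid of about 9 kb encoding a BE3-type cytosine base editor in which the deaminase module is human APOBEC3D. It is propagated in E. coli from a high-copy ColE1/pUC-type origin with ampicillin selection (β-lactamase under its own promoter). No complete mammalian selection marker is annotated, so the plasmid appears suited to transient transfection. Short lac promoter/operator, lacI, SV40 promoter and multiple-cloning-site fragments in the backbone look like cloning remnants with no stated function.

The roughly 5.6 kb insert is a single fusion reading frame driven by the CMV immediate-early enhancer and promoter and terminated by the bovine growth hormone polyadenylation signal. A T7 promoter sits just upstream of the coding region. According to the catalogue's alternate name, the order is hAPOBEC3D, an XTEN linker, S. pyogenes Cas9 carrying the D10A nickase mutation, an SGGS linker, the uracil-DNA glycosylase inhibitor (UGI) from bacteriophage PBS2, a second SGGS linker and a nuclear localization signal. The automated annotation labels the short segment between APOBEC3D and Cas9 as an ABE fragment and calls the Cas9 "VQR". These are probably similarity-based matches to the shared linker and to Cas9 in general, since the catalogue record describes only a D10A nickase and mentions no PAM-altering mutations.

In this design a separately supplied guide RNA, not encoded here, directs the nickase to a target site. The deaminase then converts cytosines to uracil on the displaced strand, and UGI blocks uracil excision so that C-to-T changes are retained. The plasmid was deposited with a study of base editing in methylated DNA regions using APOBEC–Cas9 fusions.
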