Addgene plasmid #113413: pCMV-hA3D-BE3
Purpose: Expresses hA3D-BE3 in mammalian cells
Depositing lab: Jia Chen. Publication: Efficient base editing in methylated regions with a human APOBEC3A-Cas9 fusion. Wang X, Li J, Wang Y, Yang B, Wei J, Wu J, Wang R, Huang X, Chen J, Yang L. Nat Biotechnol. 2018 Aug 20. pii: nbt.4198. doi: 10.1038/nbt.4198. PubMed 30125268.
Backbone
  Vector backbone: CMV
  Backbone size w/o insert (bp): 3399
  Vector type: Mammalian Expression, CRISPR
Growth in bacteria
  Bacterial resistance: Ampicillin, 100 μg/mL
  Growth temperature: 37°C
  Growth strain: DH5alpha
  Copy number: High Copy
Gene/Insert
  Gene/Insert name: hA3D-BE3 (alt name: pCMV-hAPOBEC3D-XTEN-D10A-SGGS-UGI-SGGS-NLS)
  Species: H. sapiens (human); S. pyogenes and Bacteriophage PBS2
  Insert size (bp): 5604
  Entrez Gene: APOBEC3D (a.k.a. A3D, A3DE, APOBEC3DE, APOBEC3E, ARP6)
  Promoter: CMV
  Cloning method: Restriction Enzyme; 5′ cloning site unknown (unknown if destroyed)
  Sequencing primers: 5′ CMV; 3′ BGH poly reverse
Terms and licenses: Academic/Nonprofit Terms; Industry Terms: Not Available to Industry
How to cite: pCMV-hA3D-BE3 was a gift from Jia Chen (Addgene plasmid # 113413 ; http://n2t.net/addgene:113413 ; RRID:Addgene_113413)
